Addgene plasmid #47703: pmalc4x_I499F_TEV
Purpose: Expresses MBP myocilin olfactomedin domain fusion protein with a TEV protease recognition sequence and the mutation I499F
Depositing lab: Raquel Lieberman. Depositing organization: Georgia Institute of Technology. Publication: The stability of myocilin olfactomedin domain variants provides new insight into glaucoma as a protein misfolding disorder. Burns JN, Turnage KC, Walker CA, Lieberman RL. Biochemistry. 2011 Jul 5;50(26):5824-33. doi: 10.1021/bi200231x. Epub 2011 Jun 9. PubMed 21612213.
Backbone
  Vector backbone: pmalC4X
  Backbone manufacturer: NEB
  Backbone size w/o insert (bp): 6645
  Total vector size (bp): 7458
  Vector type: Bacterial Expression
Growth in bacteria
  Bacterial resistance: Ampicillin, 100 μg/mL
  Growth temperature: 37°C
  Growth strain: XL1 Blue
  Copy number: Unknown
Gene/Insert
  Gene/Insert name: Olfactomedin-like domain with I499F mutation (alt names: I499F; OLF)
  Species: H. sapiens (human)
  Insert size (bp): 837
  Mutation: changed I499F
  Entrez Gene: MYOC (a.k.a. GLC1A, GPOA, JOAG, JOAG1, TIGR)
  Promoter: Ptac
  Tag / fusion protein: MBP (N terminal on insert)
  Cloning method: Restriction Enzyme; 5′ cloning site Unknown (not destroyed); 3′ cloning site EcoRI (not destroyed)
  Sequencing primers: 5′ MBP-F; 3′ M13-F20; M13_pUC_Fwd
Terms and licenses: Academic/Nonprofit Terms; Industry Terms: Not Available to Industry
Depositor comments: The Lieberman Lab recommends E.coli Rosetta Gami 2 competent cells for protein expression.
How to cite: pmalc4x_I499F_TEV was a gift from Raquel Lieberman (Addgene plasmid # 47703 ; http://n2t.net/addgene:47703 ; RRID:Addgene_47703)
