[The description below was written by a language model from this plasmid's Addgene catalogue record and pLannotate feature annotations shown in this document.]
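Description:
pmalc4x_I499F_TEV is a 7,458 bp bacterial expression plasmid built on the commercial pMAL-c4X backbone. It is used to produce the olfactomedin (OLF) domain of human myocilin (MYOC) in E. coli as a fusion to maltose-binding protein. The plasmid replicates from a ColE1/pMB1-type origin and retains the pBR322-derived bom region and the rop gene, which normally moderates copy number; the catalogue lists copy number as unknown. Selection is by ampicillin through the β-lactamase gene. An M13 phage origin is also present and allows single-stranded DNA production. A short RSF ori annotation appears to be only a fragmentary homology hit rather than a second functional origin.

Expression is driven by the tac promoter with a downstream lac operator. The plasmid carries its own lacI gene under the lacIq promoter, so transcription stays repressed until it is induced with IPTG. The malE coding sequence lacks its signal peptide, so the MBP fusion remains in the cytosol. It is followed by a short TEV protease recognition sequence, annotated as a fragment of a composite TEV-containing tag, and then by the roughly 830 bp MYOC fragment carrying the I499F substitution. Downstream lie remnants of the polylinker and lacZα, then the rrnB T1 and T2 terminators. MBP serves as an N-terminal solubility and amylose-affinity purification handle, and TEV cleavage can release the OLF domain from it. The associated work examined the stability of myocilin OLF variants in the context of glaucoma as a protein misfolding disorder, so this construct supplies recombinant I499F protein for such comparisons. The depositor recommends an E. coli Rosetta-gami 2 strain for expression.
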