Features (pLannotate 1.2.2; 22 found; start..end, strand, type, name):
     33..166     +  rep_origin     RSF ori (fragment): Plasmids containing the RSF 1030 origin of replication can be propagated in E. coli cells that contain additional plasmids with compatible origins.
    171..313     -  misc_feature   bom: basis of mobility region from pBR322
    415..606     -  CDS            rop: Rop protein, which maintains plasmids at low copy number; rop
    623..1003    +  CDS            YPB1_ECOLX: Protein predicted: Swiss-Prot protein existence level 4. From Escherichia coli.
   1102..1179    +  promoter       lacIq promoter: lacI (mutant); In the lacIq allele, a single base change in the promoter boosts expression of the lacI gene about 10-fold.
   1180..2262    +  CDS            lacI: lac repressor; lacI; The lac repressor binds to the lac operator to inhibit transcription in E. coli. This inhibition can be relieved by adding lactose or isopropyl-β-D-thiogalactopyranoside (IPTG).
   2275..2296    +  protein_bind   CAP binding site: CAP binding activates transcription in the presence of cAMP. E. coli catabolite activator protein
   2315..2332    +  promoter       tet promoter (fragment): E. coli promoter for tetracycline efflux protein gene
   2505..2533    +  promoter       tac promoter: strong E. coli promoter; hybrid between the trp and lac UV5 promoters
   2541..2557    +  protein_bind   lac operator: The lac repressor binds to the lac operator to inhibit transcription in E. coli. This inhibition can be relieved by adding lactose or isopropyl-β-D-thiogalactopyranoside (IPTG). lac repressor encoded by lacI
   2627..3727    +  CDS            MBP: maltose binding protein from E. coli; malE (mutated); This version of the gene does not encode a signal sequence, so MBP will remain in the cytosol.
   3733..3751    +  CDS            capTEV™ (fragment): composite tag for in vivo biotinylation, TEV protease cleavage, and 6xHis tagging
   3755..4585    +  CDS            MYOC (fragment): MYOC_HUMAN - Also known as GLC1A, TIGR From Homo sapiens (Human).
   4613..4639    +  misc_feature   MCS (fragment): pUC18/19 multiple cloning site
   4647..4801    +  CDS            lacZα (fragment): LacZα fragment of β-galactosidase; lacZ fragment
   4894..5009    +  ncRNA          5S rRNA: Accession: RF00001 - 5S ribosomal RNA
   5013..5099    +  terminator     rrnB T1 terminator: Escherichia coli rrnB; transcription terminator T1 from the E. coli rrnB gene
   5191..5218    +  terminator     rrnB T2 terminator: transcription terminator T2 from the E. coli rrnB gene
   5237..5328    +  promoter       AmpR promoter: bla
   5329..6189    +  CDS            AmpR: β-lactamase; bla; confers resistance to ampicillin, carbenicillin, and related antibiotics
   6231..6744    -  rep_origin     M13 ori (sequence partly withheld): M13 bacteriophage origin of replication; arrow indicates direction of (+) strand synthesis
   6855..7443    +  rep_origin     ori: high-copy-number ColE1/pMB1/pBR322/pUC origin of replication
>Addgene plasmid #47703 | pmalc4x_I499F_TEV | depositor full sequence | sequence record 68122 | malE primer
GCCTTTTTACGGTTCCTGGCCTTTTGCTGGCCTTTTGCTCACATGTTCTTTCCTGCGTTATCCCCTGATT
CTGTGGATAACCGTATTACCGCCTTTGAGTGAGCTGATACCGCTCGCCGCAGCCGAACGACCGAGCGCAG
CGAGTCAGTGAGCGAGGAAGCGGAAGAGCGCCTGATGCGGTATTTTCTCCTTACGCATCTGTGCGGTATT
TCACACCGCATATATGGTGCACTCTCAGTACAATCTGCTCTGATGCCGCATAGTTAAGCCAGTATACACT
CCGCTATCGCTACGTGACTGGGTCATGGCTGCGCCCCGACACCCGCCAACACCCGCTGACGCGCCCTGAC
GGGCTTGTCTGCTCCCGGCATCCGCTTACAGACAAGCTGTGACCGTCTCCGGGAGCTGCATGTGTCAGAG
GTTTTCACCGTCATCACCGAAACGCGCGAGGCAGCTGCGGTAAAGCTCATCAGCGTGGTCGTGCAGCGAT
TCACAGATGTCTGCCTGTTCATCCGCGTCCAGCTCGTTGAGTTTCTCCAGAAGCGTTAATGTCTGGCTTC
TGATAAAGCGGGCCATGTTAAGGGCGGTTTTTTCCTGTTTGGTCACTGATGCCTCCGTGTAAGGGGGATT
TCTGTTCATGGGGGTAATGATACCGATGAAACGAGAGAGGATGCTCACGATACGGGTTACTGATGATGAA
CATGCCCGGTTACTGGAACGTTGTGAGGGTAAACAACTGGCGGTATGGATGCGGCGGGACCAGAGAAAAA
TCACTCAGGGTCAATGCCAGCGCTTCGTTAATACAGATGTAGGTGTTCCACAGGGTAGCCAGCAGCATCC
TGCGATGCAGATCCGGAACATAATGGTGCAGGGCGCTGACTTCCGCGTTTCCAGACTTTACGAAACACGG
AAACCGAAGACCATTCATGTTGTTGCTCAGGTCGCAGACGTTTTGCAGCAGCAGTCGCTTCACGTTCGCT
CGCGTATCGGTGATTCATTCTGCTAACCAGTAAGGCAACCCCGCCAGCCTAGCCGGGTCCTCAACGACAG
GAGCACGATCATGCGCACCCGTGGCCAGGACCCAACGCTGCCCGAAATTCCGACACCATCGAATGGTGCA
AAACCTTTCGCGGTATGGCATGATAGCGCCCGGAAGAGAGTCAATTCAGGGTGGTGAATGTGAAACCAGT
AACGTTATACGATGTCGCAGAGTATGCCGGTGTCTCTTATCAGACCGTTTCCCGCGTGGTGAACCAGGCC
AGCCACGTTTCTGCGAAAACGCGGGAAAAAGTGGAAGCGGCGATGGCGGAGCTGAATTACATTCCCAACC
GCGTGGCACAACAACTGGCGGGCAAACAGTCGTTGCTGATTGGCGTTGCCACCTCCAGTCTGGCCCTGCA
CGCGCCGTCGCAAATTGTCGCGGCGATTAAATCTCGCGCCGATCAACTGGGTGCCAGCGTGGTGGTGTCG
ATGGTAGAACGAAGCGGCGTCGAAGCCTGTAAAGCGGCGGTGCACAATCTTCTCGCGCAACGCGTCAGTG
GGCTGATCATTAACTATCCGCTGGATGACCAGGATGCCATTGCTGTGGAAGCTGCCTGCACTAATGTTCC
GGCGTTATTTCTTGATGTCTCTGACCAGACACCCATCAACAGTATTATTTTCTCCCATGAAGACGGTACG
CGACTGGGCGTGGAGCATCTGGTCGCATTGGGTCACCAGCAAATCGCGCTGTTAGCGGGCCCATTAAGTT
CTGTCTCGGCGCGTCTGCGTCTGGCTGGCTGGCATAAATATCTCACTCGCAATCAAATTCAGCCGATAGC
GGAACGGGAAGGCGACTGGAGTGCCATGTCCGGTTTTCAACAAACCATGCAAATGCTGAATGAGGGCATC
GTTCCCACTGCGATGCTGGTTGCCAACGATCAGATGGCGCTGGGCGCAATGCGCGCCATTACCGAGTCCG
GGCTGCGCGTTGGTGCGGATATCTCGGTAGTGGGATACGACGATACCGAAGACAGCTCATGTTATATCCC
GCCGTTAACCACCATCAAACAGGATTTTCGCCTGCTGGGGCAAACCAGCGTGGACCGCTTGCTGCAACTC
TCTCAGGGCCAGGCGGTGAAGGGCAATCAGCTGTTGCCCGTCTCACTGGTGAAAAGAAAAACCACCCTGG
CGCCCAATACGCAAACCGCCTCTCCCCGCGCGTTGGCCGATTCATTAATGCAGCTGGCACGACAGGTTTC
CCGACTGGAAAGCGGGCAGTGAGCGCAACGCAATTAATGTAAGTTAGCTCACTCATTAGGCACAATTCTC
ATGTTTGACAGCTTATCATCGACTGCACGGTGCACCAATGCTTCTGGCGTCAGGCAGCCATCGGAAGCTG
TGGTATGGCTGTGCAGGTCGTAAATCACTGCATAATTCGTGTCGCTCAAGGCGCACTCCCGTTCTGGATA
ATGTTTTTTGCGCCGACATCATAACGGTTCTGGCAAATATTCTGAAATGAGCTGTTGACAATTAATCATC
GGCTCGTATAATGTGTGGAATTGTGAGCGGATAACAATTTCACACAGGAAACAGCCAGTCCGTTTAGGTG
TTTTCACGAGCACTTCACCAACAAGGACCATAGCATATGAAAATCGAAGAAGGTAAACTGGTAATCTGGA
TTAACGGCGATAAAGGCTATAACGGTCTCGCTGAAGTCGGTAAGAAATTCGAGAAAGATACCGGAATTAA
AGTCACCGTTGAGCATCCGGATAAACTGGAAGAGAAATTCCCACAGGTTGCGGCAACTGGCGATGGCCCT
GACATTATCTTCTGGGCACACGACCGCTTTGGTGGCTACGCTCAATCTGGCCTGTTGGCTGAAATCACCC
CGGACAAAGCGTTCCAGGACAAGCTGTATCCGTTTACCTGGGATGCCGTACGTTACAACGGCAAGCTGAT
TGCTTACCCGATCGCTGTTGAAGCGTTATCGCTGATTTATAACAAAGATCTGCTGCCGAACCCGCCAAAA
ACCTGGGAAGAGATCCCGGCGCTGGATAAAGAACTGAAAGCGAAAGGTAAGAGCGCGCTGATGTTCAACC
TGCAAGAACCGTACTTCACCTGGCCGCTGATTGCTGCTGACGGGGGTTATGCGTTCAAGTATGAAAACGG
CAAGTACGACATTAAAGACGTGGGCGTGGATAACGCTGGCGCGAAAGCGGGTCTGACCTTCCTGGTTGAC
CTGATTAAAAACAAACACATGAATGCAGACACCGATTACTCCATCGCAGAAGCTGCCTTTAATAAAGGCG
AAACAGCGATGACCATCAACGGCCCGTGGGCATGGTCCAACATCGACACCAGCAAAGTGAATTATGGTGT
AACGGTACTGCCGACCTTCAAGGGTCAACCATCCAAACCGTTCGTTGGCGTGCTGAGCGCAGGTATTAAC
GCCGCCAGTCCGAACAAAGAGCTGGCAAAAGAGTTCCTCGAAAACTATCTGCTGACTGATGAAGGTCTGG
AAGCGGTTAATAAAGACAAACCGCTGGGTGCCGTAGCGCTGAAGTCTTACGAGGAAGAGTTGGTGAAAGA
TCCGCGGATTGCCGCCACTATGGAAAACGCCCAGAAAGGTGAAATCATGCCGAACATCCCGCAGATGTCC
GCTTTCTGGTATGCCGTGCGTACTGCGGTGATCAACGCCGCCAGCGGTCGTCAGACTGTCGATGAAGCCC
TGAAAGACGCGCAGACTAATTCGGAGAATCTTTATTTTCAGAGCTTGAAGGAGAGCCCATCTGGCTATCT
CAGGAGTGGAGAGGGAGACACCGGATGTGGAGAACTAGTTTGGGTAGGAGAGCCTCTCACGCTGAGAACA
GCAGAAACAATTACTGGCAAGTATGGTGTGTGGATGCGAGACCCCAAGCCCACCTACCCCTACACCCAGG
AGACCACGTGGAGAATCGACACAGTTGGCACGGATGTCCGCCAGGTTTTTGAGTATGACCTCATCAGCCA
GTTTATGCAGGGCTACCCTTCTAAGGTTCACATACTGCCTAGGCCACTGGAAAGCACGGGTGCTGTGGTG
TACTCGGGGAGCCTCTATTTCCAGGGCGCTGAGTCCAGAACTGTCATAAGATATGAGCTGAATACCGAGA
CAGTGAAGGCTGAGAAGGAAATCCCTGGAGCTGGCTACCACGGACAGTTCCCGTATTCTTGGGGTGGCTA
CACGGACATTGACTTGGCTGTGGATGAAGCAGGCCTCTGGGTCATTTACAGCACCGATGAGGCCAAAGGT
GCCATTGTCCTCTCCAAACTGAACCCAGAGAATCTGGAACTCGAACAAACCTGGGAGACAAACATCCGTA
AGCAGTCAGTCGCCAATGCCTTCATCATCTGTGGCACCTTGTACACCGTCAGCAGCTACACCTCAGCAGA
TGCTACCGTCAACTTTGCTTATGACACAGGCACAGGTATCAGCAAGACCCTGACCATCCCATTCAAGAAC
CGCTATAAGTACAGCAGCATGATTGACTACAACCCCCTGGAGAAGAAGCTCTTTGCCTGGGACAACTTGA
ACATGGTCACTTATGACTTCAAGCTTTCCAAGATGTGATAAGGCTCTAACTCTCCTGAATTCGGATCCTC
TAGAGTCGACCTGCAGGCAAGCTTGGCACTGGCCGTCGTTTTACAACGTCGTGACTGGGAAAACCCTGGC
GTTACCCAACTTAATCGCCTTGCAGCACATCCCCCTTTCGCCAGCTGGCGTAATAGCGAAGAGGCCCGCA
CCGATCGCCCTTCCCAACAGTTGCGCAGCCTGAATGGCGAATGGCAGCTTGGCTGTTTTGGCGGATGAGA
TAAGATTTTCAGCCTGATACAGATTAAATCAGAACGCAGAAGCGGTCTGATAAAACAGAATTTGCCTGGC
GGCAGTAGCGCGGTGGTCCCACCTGACCCCATGCCGAACTCAGAAGTGAAACGCCGTAGCGCCGATGGTA
GTGTGGGGTCTCCCCATGCGAGAGTAGGGAACTGCCAGGCATCAAATAAAACGAAAGGCTCAGTCGAAAG
ACTGGGCCTTTCGTTTTATCTGTTGTTTGTCGGTGAACGCTCTCCTGAGTAGGACAAATCCGCCGGGAGC
GGATTTGAACGTTGCGAAGCAACGGCCCGGAGGGTGGCGGGCAGGACGCCCGCCATAAACTGCCAGGCAT
CAAATTAAGCAGAAGGCCATCCTGACGGATGGCCTTTTTGCGTTTCTACAAACTCTTTTGTTTATTTTTC
TAAATACATTCAAATATGTATCCGCTCATGAGACAATAACCCTGATAAATGCTTCAATAATATTGAAAAA
GGAAGAGTATGAGTATTCAACATTTCCGTGTCGCCCTTATTCCCTTTTTTGCGGCATTTTGCCTTCCTGT
TTTTGCTCACCCAGAAACGCTGGTGAAAGTAAAAGATGCTGAAGATCAGTTGGGTGCACGAGTGGGTTAC
ATCGAACTGGATCTCAACAGCGGTAAGATCCTTGAGAGTTTTCGCCCCGAAGAACGTTTCCCAATGATGA
GCACTTTTAAAGTTCTGCTATGTGGCGCGGTATTATCCCGTGTTGACGCCGGGCAAGAGCAACTCGGTCG
CCGCATACACTATTCTCAGAATGACTTGGTTGAGTACTCACCAGTCACAGAAAAGCATCTTACGGATGGC
ATGACAGTAAGAGAATTATGCAGTGCTGCCATAACCATGAGTGATAACACTGCGGCCAACTTACTTCTGA
CAACGATCGGAGGACCGAAGGAGCTAACCGCTTTTTTGCACAACATGGGGGATCATGTAACTCGCCTTGA
TCGTTGGGAACCGGAGCTGAATGAAGCCATACCAAACGACGAGCGTGACACCACGATGCCTGTAGCAATG
GCAACAACGTTGCGCAAACTATTAACTGGCGAACTACTTACTCTAGCTTCCCGGCAACAATTAATAGACT
GGATGGAGGCGGATAAAGTTGCAGGACCACTTCTGCGCTCGGCCCTTCCGGCTGGCTGGTTTATTGCTGA
TAAATCTGGAGCCGGTGAGCGTGGGTCTCGCGGTATCATTGCAGCACTGGGGCCAGATGGTAAGCCCTCC
CGTATCGTAGTTATCTACACGACGGGGAGTCAGGCAACTATGGATGAACGAAATAGACAGATCGCTGAGA
TAGGTGCCTCACTGATTAAGCATTGGTAACTGTCAGACCAAGTTTACTCATATATACTTTAGATTGATT
[38 nt withheld, positions 6230-6267]
A
[37 nt withheld, positions 6269-6305]
ATTTTGTTAAAATTCGCGTTAAATTTTTGTTAAATCAGCTCATTTTTTAACCAATAGGCCGAAATCGGCA
AAATCCCTTATAAATCAAAAGAATAGACCGAGATAGGGT
[37 nt withheld, positions 6415-6451]
AAAGAACGTGGACTCCAACGTCAAAGG
[141 nt withheld, positions 6479-6619]
G
[125 nt withheld, positions 6621-6745]
AAAGGATCTAGGTGAAGATCCTTTTTGATAATCTCATGACCAAAATCCCTTAACGTGAGTTTTCGTTCCA
CTGAGCGTCAGACCCCGTAGAAAAGATCAAAGGATCTTCTTGAGATCCTTTTTTTCTGCGCGTAATCTGC
TGCTTGCAAACAAAAAAACCACCGCTACCAGCGGTGGTTTGTTTGCCGGATCAAGAGCTACCAACTCTTT
TTCCGAAGGTAACTGGCTTCAGCAGAGCGCAGATACCAAATACTGTCCTTCTAGTGTAGCCGTAGTTAGG
CCACCACTTCAAGAACTCTGTAGCACCGCCTACATACCTCGCTCTGCTAATCCTGTTACCAGTGGCTGCT
GCCAGTGGCGATAAGTCGTGTCTTACCGGGTTGGACTCAAGACGATAGTTACCGGATAAGGCGCAGCGGT
CGGGCTGAACGGGGGGTTCGTGCACACAGCCCAGCTTGGAGCGAACGACCTACACCGAACTGAGATACCT
ACAGCGTGAGCTATGAGAAAGCGCCACGCTTCCCGAAGGGAGAAAGGCGGACAGGTATCCGGTAAGCGGC
AGGGTCGGAACAGGAGAGCGCACGAGGGAGCTTCCAGGGGGAAACGCCTGGTATCTTTATAGTCCTGTCG
GGTTTCGCCACCTCTGACTTGAGCGTCGATTTTTGTGATGCTCGTCAGGGGGGCGGAGCCTATGGAAAAA
CGCCAGCAACGCG
