>Addgene plasmid #47703 | pmalc4x_I499F_TEV | addgene partial sequence | sequence record 70523 | MBP-F 5'-GATGAAGCCCTGAAAGACGCGCAG-3'
TTCGGAGAATCTTTATTTTCAGAGCTTGAAGGAGAGCCCATCTGGCTATCTCAGGAGTGGAGAGGGAGAC
ACCGGATGTGGAGAACTAGTTTGGGTAGGAGAGCCTCTCACGCTGAGAACAGCAGAAACAATTACTGGCA
AGTATGGTGTGTGGATGCGAGACCCCAAGCCCACCTACCCCTACACCCAGGAGACCACGTGGAGAATCGA
CACAGTTGGCACGGATGTCCGCCAGGTTTTTGAGTATGACCTCATCAGCCAGTTTATGCAGGGCTACCCT
TCTAAGGTTCACATACTGCCTAGGCCACTGGAAAGCACGGGTGCTGTGGTGTACTCGGGGAGCCTCTATT
TCCAGGGCGCTGAGTCCAGAACTGTCATAAGATATGAGCTGAATACCGAGACAGTGAAGGCTGAGAAGGA
AATCCCTGGAGCTGGCTACCACGGACAGTTCCCGTATTCTTGGGGTGGCTACACGGACATTGACTTGGCT
GTGGATGAAGCAGGCCTCTGGGTCATTTACAGCACCGATGAGGCCAAAGGTGCCATTGTCCTCTCCAAAC
TGAACCCAGAGAATCTGGAACTCGAACAAACCTGGGAGACAAACATCCGTAAGCAGTCAGTCGCCAATGC
CTTCATCATCTGTGGCACCTTGTACACCGTCAGCAGCTACACCTCAGCAGATGCTACCGTCAACTTTGCT
TATGACACAGGCACAGGTATCAGCAAGACCCTGACCATCCCATTCAAGAACCGCTATAAGTACAGCAGCA
TGATTGACTACAACCCCCTGGAGAAGAAGCTCTTTGCCTGGGACAACTTGAACATGGTCACTTATGACTT
CAAGCTTTCCAAGATGTGATAAGGCTCTAACTCTCCTGAATTCGGATCCTCTAGAGTCGACCTGCAGGCA
AGCTTGGCACTGGCCGTCGTTTTACAACGTCGTGACTGGGAAAACCCTGGCGTTACCCAACTTAATCGCC
TTGCAGCACATCCCCCTTTCGCCAGCTGGCGTAATAGCGAAGAGGCCCGCACCGATCGCCCTTCCCAACA
GTTGCGCAGCCTGAATGGCGAATGGCAGCTTGGCTGTTTTGGCGGATGA
