>Addgene plasmid #47703 | pmalc4x_I499F_TEV | addgene partial sequence | sequence record 70573 | rrnB-T2-term-R 5'-aaaggccatccgtcaggat-3'
CTGGCAGTTTATGGCGGGCGTCCTGCCCGCCACCCTCCGGGCCGTTGCTTCGCAACGTTCAAATCCGCTC
CCGGCGGATTTGTCCTACTCAGGAGAGCGTTCACCGACAAACAACAGATAAAACGAAAGGCCCAGTCTTT
CGACTGAGCCTTTCGTTTTATTTGATGCCTGGCAGTTCCCTACTCTCGCATGGGGAGACCCCACACTACC
ATCGGCGCTACGGCGTTTCACTTCTGAGTTCGGCATGGGGTCAGGTGGGACCACCGCGCTACTGCCGCCA
GGCAAATTCTGTTTTATCAGACCGCTTC
