>Addgene plasmid #47703 | pmalc4x_I499F_TEV | addgene partial sequence | sequence record 70706 | M13_pUC_fwd
CTTGCCTGCAGGTCGACTCTAGAGGATCCGAATTCAGGAGAGTTAGAGCCTTATCACATCTTGGAAAGCT
TGAAGTCATAAGTGACCATGTTCAAGTTGTCCCAGGCAAAGAGCTTCTTCTCCAGGGGGTTGTAGTCAAT
CATGCTGCTGTACTTATAGCGGTTCTTGAATGGGATGGTCAGGGTCTTGCTGATACCTGTGCCTGTGTCA
TAAGCAAAGTTGACGGTAGCATCTGCTGAGGTGTAGCTGCTGACGGTGTACAAGGTGCCACAGATGATGA
AGGCATTGGCGACTGACTGCTTACGGATGTTTGTCTCCCAGGTTTGTTCGAGTTCCAGATTCTCTGGGTT
CAGTTTGGAGAGGACAATGGCACCTTTGGCCTCATCGGTGCTGTAAATGACCCAGAGGCCTGCTTCATCC
ACAGCCAAGTCAATGTCCGTGTAGCCACCCCAAGAATACGGGAACTGTCCGTGGTAGCCAGCTCCAGGGA
TTTCCTTCTCAGCCTTCACTGTCTCGGTATTCAGCTCATATCTTATGACAGTTCTGGACTCAGCGCCCTG
GAAATAGAGGCTCCCCGAGTACACCACAGCACCCGTGCTTTCCAGTGGCCTAGGCAGTATGTGAACCTTA
GAAGGGTAGCCCTGCATAAACTGGCTGATGAGGTCATACTCAAAAACCTGGCGGACATCCGTGCCAACTG
TGTCGATTCTCCACGTGGTCTCCTGGGTGTAGGGGTAGGTGGGCTTGGGGTCTCGCATCCACACACCATA
CTTGCCAGTAATTGTTTCTGCTGTTCTCAGCGTGAGAGGCTCTCCTACCCAAACTAGTTCTCCACATCCG
GTGTCTCCCTCTCCACTCCTGAGATAGCCAGATGGGCTCTCCTTCAAGCTCTGAAAATAAAGATTCTCCG
AATTAGTCTGCGCGTCTTTCAGGGCTTCATCGACAGTCTGACGACCGCTGGCGGCGTTGATCACCGCAGT
ACGCACGGCATACCAGAAAGCGGACATCTGCGGGATGTTCGGCATGATTTCACCTTTCTGGGCGTTTTCC
ATAGTGGCGGCAATCCGCGGATCTTTCACCAACTCTTCCTCGTA
